Addgene plasmid #84231: Osa-pCAMBIA-1301-STTM1430
Purpose: Disturb the expression of miR1430 in rice
Depositing lab: Guiliang Tang. Depositing organization: Michigan Technological University. Publication: Effective small RNA destruction by the expression of a short tandem target mimic in Arabidopsis. Yan J, Gu Y, Jia X, Kang W, Pan S, Tang X, Chen X, Tang G. Plant Cell. 2012 Feb;24(2):415-27. doi: 10.1105/tpc.111.094144. Epub 2012 Feb 17. PubMed 22345490.
Backbone
  Vector backbone: pCAMBIA-1301
  Backbone manufacturer: CAMBIA Company
  Backbone size w/o insert (bp): 11827
  Vector type: Bacterial Expression, Yeast Expression, Plant Expression
  Selectable markers: Hygromycin
Growth in bacteria
  Bacterial resistance: Chloramphenicol and Kanamycin, 25 & 50 μg/mL
  Growth temperature: 37°C
  Growth strain: DH5alpha
  Copy number: Unknown
Gene/Insert
  Gene/Insert name: miR1430 (alt name: Osa-miR1430)
  Species: Rice
  Insert size (bp): 2846
  GenBank ID: miRBase (MI0006971)
  Promoter: 2x35S
  Cloning method: Restriction Enzyme; 5′ cloning site PacI (unknown if destroyed); 3′ cloning site PacI (unknown if destroyed)
  Sequencing primers: 5′ 35S promoter; 3′ AGGTTTAGTCGTCTCGTGTCTG
Terms and licenses: Academic/Nonprofit Terms; Industry Terms: Not Available to Industry
Depositor comments: This plasmid used to disturb miR1430’s expression by STTM method invented by Dr. Guiliang Tang’s Lab in Michigan Technological University (Plant cell, 2012), Houghton, MI, USA. The method used to construct this plasmid refers to Tang et al., (Methods, 2012) with minor revision The STTM sequence in this plasmid may contain discrepancies compared to the reference sequence(s). According to the depositing lab, these mutations should not affect plasmid function. For additional published information regarding this plasmid, please see https://www.cell.com/molecular-plant/pdf/S1674-2052(18)30275-2.pdf?_returnURL=https%3A%2F%2Flinkinghub.elsevier.com%2Fretrieve%2Fpii%2FS1674205218302752%3Fshowall%3Dtrue#
How to cite: Osa-pCAMBIA-1301-STTM1430 was a gift from Guiliang Tang (Addgene plasmid # 84231 ; http://n2t.net/addgene:84231 ; RRID:Addgene_84231)
