[The description below was written by a language model from this plasmid's Addgene catalogue record and pLannotate feature annotations shown in this document.]
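Description:
Osa-pCAMBIA-1301-STTM1430 is a plant binary vector built on pCAMBIA-1301 for Agrobacterium-mediated transformation of rice, carrying a short tandem target mimic (STTM) directed against the rice microRNA miR1430. The backbone outside the T-DNA has a ColE1/pBR322-type origin with the bom mobilisation region for propagation in E. coli, the pVS1 oriV with RepA and StaA for stable replication in Agrobacterium, and a kanamycin resistance gene. The record lists selection with both kanamycin and chloramphenicol. The latter comes from a chloramphenicol acetyltransferase cassette that travels with the STTM insert, along with fragments of a pUC-type origin and flanking T7 and SP6 promoters. These appear to be remnants of the intermediate cloning vector that was moved in as a PacI fragment.

Between the nopaline-type left and right T-DNA borders lie three plant expression units. A CaMV 35S promoter drives hygromycin phosphotransferase with a CaMV poly(A) signal, for selecting transformed plant tissue. A second 35S promoter drives an intron-containing, His-tagged GUS reporter ending in the NOS terminator; the catalase intron restricts GUS activity to plant cells. The payload is expressed from a duplicated (2x) 35S promoter, annotated as a partial plus a full 35S copy across the sequence origin, and ends in a CaMV poly(A) signal. The STTM itself is not annotated, but lies in the short interval between promoter and terminator.

An STTM transcript presents two non-cleavable miRNA binding sites joined by a spacer, which sequesters the target small RNA and triggers its degradation. The construct is therefore used for loss-of-function studies of miR1430 in rice. The depositor notes that the STTM sequence may differ slightly from the reference, without expected functional effect.
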