Features (pLannotate 1.2.2; 38 found; start..end, strand, type, name):
      1..346     +  promoter       CaMV 35S promoter: strong constitutive promoter from cauliflower mosaic virus
    298..344     +  promoter       minimal CaMV 35S promoter: minimal 35S promoter from cauliflower mosaic virus
    507..683     +  polyA_signal   CaMV poly(A) signal: cauliflower mosaic virus polyadenylation signal
   1245..1263    -  promoter       SP6 promoter: promoter for bacteriophage SP6 RNA polymerase
   1328..1987    -  CDS            CmR: chloramphenicol acetyltransferase; cat; confers resistance to chloramphenicol
   1988..2024    -  promoter       cat promoter (fragment): promoter of the E. coli cat gene encoding chloramphenicol acetyltransferase
   2024..2052    -  promoter       tet promoter: E. coli promoter for tetracycline efflux protein gene
   2114..2282    -  rep_origin     ori (fragment): high-copy-number ColE1/pMB1/pBR322/pUC origin of replication
   2295..2326    -  misc_feature   MCS (fragment): pUC18/19 multiple cloning site
   2357..2379    -  protein_bind   lac operator (fragment): The lac repressor binds to the lac operator to inhibit transcription in E. coli. This inhibition can be relieved by adding lactose or isopropyl-β-D-thiogalactopyranoside (IPTG). lac repressor encoded by lacI
   2383..2413    -  promoter       lac promoter: promoter for the E. coli lac operon
   2428..2449    -  protein_bind   CAP binding site: CAP binding activates transcription in the presence of cAMP. E. coli catabolite activator protein
   2462..2550    -  CDS            lacI (fragment): lac repressor; lacI; The lac repressor binds to the lac operator to inhibit transcription in E. coli. This inhibition can be relieved by adding lactose or isopropyl-β-D-thiogalactopyranoside (IPTG).
   2640..2985    +  promoter       CaMV 35S promoter: strong constitutive promoter from cauliflower mosaic virus
   2937..2983    +  promoter       minimal CaMV 35S promoter: minimal 35S promoter from cauliflower mosaic virus
   3058..4083    +  CDS            HygR: hygromycin B phosphotransferase confers resistance to hygromycin
   4124..4298    +  polyA_signal   CaMV poly(A) signal: cauliflower mosaic virus polyadenylation signal
   4376..4400    -  misc_feature   LB T-DNA repeat: left border repeat from nopaline C58 T-DNA
   4825..5619    +  CDS            KanR: aminoglycoside phosphotransferase; aphA-3; confers resistance to kanamycin
   5706..6294    +  rep_origin     ori: high-copy-number ColE1/pMB1/pBR322/pUC origin of replication
   6480..6620    -  misc_feature   bom: basis of mobility region from pBR322
   6722..6761    -  CDS            rop (fragment): Rop protein, which maintains plasmids at low copy number; rop
   6964..7158    -  rep_origin     pVS1 oriV: origin of replication for the Pseudomonas plasmid pVS1 (Heeb et al., 2000)
   7224..8297    -  CDS            pVS1 RepA: replication protein from the Pseudomonas plasmid pVS1 (Heeb et al., 2000)
   8726..9355    -  CDS            pVS1 StaA: stability protein from the Pseudomonas plasmid pVS1 (Heeb et al., 2000)
   9915..10316   -  CDS            Y4CG_SINFN (fragment): Protein inferred from homology: Swiss-Prot protein existence level 3. From Sinorhizobium fredii (strain NBRC 101917 / NGR234).
  10656..10680   -  misc_feature   RB T-DNA repeat: right border repeat from nopaline C58 T-DNA
  10702..10954   -  terminator     NOS terminator: nopaline synthase terminator and poly(A) signal
  10989..11007   -  CDS            9xHis (fragment): 9xHis affinity tag
  11013..13035   -  CDS            GUS (fragment): β-glucuronidase This version of the gusA gene has a 5' extension with a catalase intron to ensure expression in plants but not bacteria.
  13056..13397   -  promoter       CaMV 35S promoter: strong constitutive promoter from cauliflower mosaic virus
  13637..13791   -  CDS            lacZα (fragment): LacZα fragment of β-galactosidase; lacZ fragment
  13794..13811   -  misc_feature   MCS (fragment): pUC18/19 multiple cloning site
  13820..13839   -  rep_origin     ori (fragment): high-copy-number ColE1/pMB1/pBR322/pUC origin of replication
  13836..13860   -  rep_origin     ori (fragment): high-copy-number ColE1/pMB1/pBR322/pUC origin of replication
  13868..13909   -  rep_origin     ori (fragment): high-copy-number ColE1/pMB1/pBR322/pUC origin of replication
  14014..14032   +  promoter       T7 promoter: promoter for bacteriophage T7 RNA polymerase
  14101..14389   +  promoter       CaMV 35S promoter (fragment): strong constitutive promoter from cauliflower mosaic virus
>Addgene plasmid #84231 | Osa-pCAMBIA-1301-STTM1430 | addgene full sequence | sequence record 174358 | Addgene NGS Result
TGAGACTTTTCAACAAAGGGTAATTTCGGGAAACCTCCTCGGATCCCATTGCCCAGCTATCTGTCACCTC
ATCGAAAGGACAGTAGAAAAGGAAGGTGGCTCCTACAAATGCCATCATTGCGATAAAGGAAAGGCTATCA
TTCAAGATGCCTCTGCCGACAGTGGTCCCAAAGATGGACCCCCACCCACGAGGAGCATCGTGGAAAAAGA
AGACGTTCCAACCACGTCTTCAAAGCAAGTGGATTGATGTGACATCTCCACTGACATAAGGGATGACGCA
CAACCCCACTATCCTTCGCAAGACCCTTCCTCTATATAAGGAAGTTCATTTCATTTGGAGAGGACAGCCC
AAGCTTCTTAGCCAGGACTAAGGCTCACCAGTTGTTGTTGTTATGGTCTAATTTAAATATGGTCTAAAGA
AGAAGAATCTTAGCCAGGACTAAGGCTCACCAGAATTCGGTACGCTGAAATCACCAGTCTCTCTCTACAA
ATCTATCTCTCTCTATTTTCTCCATAAATAATGTGTGAGTAGTTTCCCGATAAGGGAAATTAGGGTTCTT
ATAGGGTTTCGCTCATGTGTTGAGCATATAAGAAACCCTTAGTATGTATTTGTATTTGCAAAATACTTCT
ATCAATAAAATTTCTAATTCCTAAAACCAAAATCCAGTACTAAAATCCAGATCTCCTAAAGTCCCTATAG
ATCTTTGTCGTGAATATAAACCAGACACGAGACGACTAGACCTGGAGCCCAGACGCCGTTCGAAGCTAGA
AGTACCGCTTAGGCAGGAGGCCGTTAGGGAAAAGATGCTAAGGCAGGGTTGGATACGTTGACTCCCCCGT
AGGTTTGGTTTAAATATGATGAAGTGGACGGAAGGAAGGAGGAAGACAAGGAAGGATAAGGTTGCAGGCC
CTGTGCAAGGTAAGAAGATGGAAATTTGATAGAGGTACGCTACTATACTTATACTATACGCTAAGGGAAT
GATTGTATTTATACCCTATACCCCCTAATAACCCCTTATCAATTTAAGAAATAATCCGCATAAGCCCCCG
CTTAAAAATTGGTATCAGAGCCATGAATAGGTCTATGACCAAAACTCAAGAGGATAAAACCTCACCAAAA
TACGAAAGAGTCCTTAACTCTAAAGATAAAAGATCTTTCAAGATCAAAACTAGTTCCCTCACACCGGTGA
CGGGGATCGCATGCGACCTCTAGACCATCACATTGGAGCTTCAGCTGCTCGAGTTCTATAGTGTCACCTA
AATCGTATGTGTATGATACATAAGGTTATGTGTTAATTGTAGCCGCGTTCTTACGTCGACGTACCAATTA
CGCCCCGCCCTGTCACTCATCGCAGTACTGTTGTAATTCATTAAGCATTCTGCCGACATGGAAGCCATCA
CAAACGGCATGATGAACCTGAATCGCCAGCGGCATCAGCACCTTGTCGCCTTGCGTATAATATTTGCCCA
TGGTGAAAACGGGGGCGAAGAAGTTGTCCATATTGGCCACGTTTAAATCAAAACTGGTGAAACTCACCCA
GGGATTGGCTGAGACGAAAAACATATTCTCAATAAACCCTTTAGGGAAATAGGCCAGGTTTTCACCGTAA
CACGCCACATCTTGCGAATATATGTGTAGAAACTGCCGGAAATCGTCGTGGTATTCACTCCAGAGCGATG
AAAACGTTTCAGTTTGCTCATGGAAAACGGTGTAACAGGGGTGAACACTATCCCATATTACCAGCTCACC
GTCTTTCATTGCCATACGGAACTCCGGATGAGCATTCATCAGGCGGGCAAGAATGTGAATAAAGGCCGGA
TAAAACTTGTGCTTATTTTTCTTTACGGTCTTTAAAAAGGCCGTAATATCCAGCTGAACGGTCTGGTTAT
AGGTACATTGAGCAACTGACTGAAATGCCTCAAAATGTTCTTTACGATGCCATTGGGATATATCAACGGT
GGTATATCCAGTGATTTCTTTCTCCATTTTAGCTTCCTTAGCTCCTGAAAATCTCGATAACTCATTAAAG
CTTATCGATGATAAGCTGTCAAACATGAGAATTTAGCCCGCCTAATGAGCGGGCTTTTTGTTGTGATCCG
CGTTGCTGGCGTTTTTCCATAGGCTCCGCCCCCCTGACGAGCATCACAAAAATCGACGCTCAAGTCAGAG
GTGGCGAAACCCGACAGGACTATAAAGATACCAGGCGTTTCCCCCCTGGAAGCTCCCTCGTGCGCTCTCC
TGTTCCGACCCTGCCGCTTACCGGATACCTGTCCGCCTTTCTTAATTAATCTAGCTAGAGGATCCCCGGG
TACCGAGCTCGAATTCGTAATCATGTCATAGCTGTTTCCTGTGTGAAATTGTTATCCGCTCACAATTCCA
CACAACATACGAGCCGGAAGCATAAAGTGTAAAGCCTGGGGTGCCTAATGAGTGAGCTAACTCACATTAA
TTGCGTTGCGCTCACTGCCCGCTTTCCAGTCGGGAAACCTGTCGTGCCAGCTGCATTAATGAATCGGCCA
ACGCGCGGGGAGAGGCGGTTTGCGTATTGGCTAGAGCAGCTTGCCAACATGGTGGAGCACGACACTCTCG
TCTACTCCAAGAATATCAAAGATACAGTCTCAGAAGACCAAAGGGCTATTGAGACTTTTCAACAAAGGGT
AATATCGGGAAACCTCCTCGGATTCCATTGCCCAGCTATCTGTCACTTCATCAAAAGGACAGTAGAAAAG
GAAGGTGGCACCTACAAATGCCATCATTGCGATAAAGGAAAGGCTATCGTTCAAGATGCCTCTGCCGACA
GTGGTCCCAAAGATGGACCCCCACCCACGAGGAGCATCGTGGAAAAAGAAGACGTTCCAACCACGTCTTC
AAAGCAAGTGGATTGATGTGATATCTCCACTGACGTAAGGGATGACGCACAATCCCACTATCCTTCGCAA
GACCCTTCCTCTATATAAGGAAGTTCATTTCATTTGGAGAGGACACGCTGAAATCACCAGTCTCTCTCTA
CAAATCTATCTCTCTCGAGCTTTCGCAGATCCGGGGGGCAATGAGATATGAAAAAGCCTGAACTCACCGC
GACGTCTGTCGAGAAGTTTCTGATCGAAAAGTTCGACAGCGTCTCCGACCTGATGCAGCTCTCGGAGGGC
GAAGAATCTCGTGCTTTCAGCTTCGATGTAGGAGGGCGTGGATATGTCCTGCGGGTAAATAGCTGCGCCG
ATGGTTTCTACAAAGATCGTTATGTTTATCGGCACTTTGCATCGGCCGCGCTCCCGATTCCGGAAGTGCT
TGACATTGGGGAGTTTAGCGAGAGCCTGACCTATTGCATCTCCCGCCGTTCACAGGGTGTCACGTTGCAA
GACCTGCCTGAAACCGAACTGCCCGCTGTTCTACAACCGGTCGCGGAGGCTATGGATGCGATCGCTGCGG
CCGATCTTAGCCAGACGAGCGGGTTCGGCCCATTCGGACCGCAAGGAATCGGTCAATACACTACATGGCG
TGATTTCATATGCGCGATTGCTGATCCCCATGTGTATCACTGGCAAACTGTGATGGACGACACCGTCAGT
GCGTCCGTCGCGCAGGCTCTCGATGAGCTGATGCTTTGGGCCGAGGACTGCCCCGAAGTCCGGCACCTCG
TGCACGCGGATTTCGGCTCCAACAATGTCCTGACGGACAATGGCCGCATAACAGCGGTCATTGACTGGAG
CGAGGCGATGTTCGGGGATTCCCAATACGAGGTCGCCAACATCTTCTTCTGGAGGCCGTGGTTGGCTTGT
ATGGAGCAGCAGACGCGCTACTTCGAGCGGAGGCATCCGGAGCTTGCAGGATCGCCACGACTCCGGGCGT
ATATGCTCCGCATTGGTCTTGACCAACTCTATCAGAGCTTGGTTGACGGCAATTTCGATGATGCAGCTTG
GGCGCAGGGTCGATGCGACGCAATCGTCCGATCCGGAGCCGGGACTGTCGGGCGTACACAAATCGCCCGC
AGAAGCGCGGCCGTCTGGACCGATGGCTGTGTAGAAGTACTCGCCGATAGTGGAAACCGACGCCCCAGCA
CTCGTCCGAGGGCAAAGAAATAGAGTAGATGCCGACCGGGATCTGTCGATCGACAAGCTCGAGTTTCTCC
ATAATAATGTGTGAGTAGTTCCCAGATAAGGGAATTAGGGTTCCTATAGGGTTTCGCTCATGTGTTGAGC
ATATAAGAAACCCTTAGTATGTATTTGTATTTGTAAAATACTTCTATCAATAAAATTTCTAATTCCTAAA
ACCAAAATCCAGTACTAAAATCCAGATCCCCCGAATTAATTCGGCGTTAATTCAGTACATTAAAAACGTC
CGCAATGTGTTATTAAGTTGTCTAAGCGTCAATTTGTTTACACCACAATATATCCTGCCACCAGCCAGCC
AACAGCTCCCCGACCGGCAGCTCGGCACAAAATCACCACTCGATACAGGCAGCCCATCAGTCCGGGACGG
CGTCAGCGGGAGAGCCGTTGTAAGGCGGCAGACTTTGCTCATGTTACCGATGCTATTCGGAAGAACGGCA
ACTAAGCTGCCGGGTTTGAAACACGGATGATCTCGCGGAGGGTAGCATGTTGATTGTAACGATGACAGAG
CGTTGCTGCCTGTGATCACCGCGGTTTCAAAATCGGCTCCGTCGATACTATGTTATACGCCAACTTTGAA
AACAACTTTGAAAAAGCTGTTTTCTGGTATTTAAGGTTTTAGAATGCAAGGAACAGTGAATTGGAGTTCG
TCTTGTTATAATTAGCTTCTTGGGGTATCTTTAAATACTGTAGAAAAGAGGAAGGAAATAATAAATGGCT
AAAATGAGAATATCACCGGAATTGAAAAAACTGATCGAAAAATACCGCTGCGTAAAAGATACGGAAGGAA
TGTCTCCTGCTAAGGTATATAAGCTGGTGGGAGAAAATGAAAACCTATATTTAAAAATGACGGACAGCCG
GTATAAAGGGACCACCTATGATGTGGAACGGGAAAAGGACATGATGCTATGGCTGGAAGGAAAGCTGCCT
GTTCCAAAGGTCCTGCACTTTGAACGGCATGATGGCTGGAGCAATCTGCTCATGAGTGAGGCCGATGGCG
TCCTTTGCTCGGAAGAGTATGAAGATGAACAAAGCCCTGAAAAGATTATCGAGCTGTATGCGGAGTGCAT
CAGGCTCTTTCACTCCATCGACATATCGGATTGTCCCTATACGAATAGCTTAGACAGCCGCTTAGCCGAA
TTGGATTACTTACTGAATAACGATCTGGCCGATGTGGATTGCGAAAACTGGGAAGAAGACACTCCATTTA
AAGATCCGCGCGAGCTGTATGATTTTTTAAAGACGGAAAAGCCCGAAGAGGAACTTGTCTTTTCCCACGG
CGACCTGGGAGACAGCAACATCTTTGTGAAAGATGGCAAAGTAAGTGGCTTTATTGATCTTGGGAGAAGC
GGCAGGGCGGACAAGTGGTATGACATTGCCTTCTGCGTCCGGTCGATCAGGGAGGATATCGGGGAAGAAC
AGTATGTCGAGCTATTTTTTGACTTACTGGGGATCAAGCCTGATTGGGAGAAAATAAAATATTATATTTT
ACTGGATGAATTGTTTTAGTACCTAGAATGCATGACCAAAATCCCTTAACGTGAGTTTTCGTTCCACTGA
GCGTCAGACCCCGTAGAAAAGATCAAAGGATCTTCTTGAGATCCTTTTTTTCTGCGCGTAATCTGCTGCT
TGCAAACAAAAAAACCACCGCTACCAGCGGTGGTTTGTTTGCCGGATCAAGAGCTACCAACTCTTTTTCC
GAAGGTAACTGGCTTCAGCAGAGCGCAGATACCAAATACTGTCCTTCTAGTGTAGCCGTAGTTAGGCCAC
CACTTCAAGAACTCTGTAGCACCGCCTACATACCTCGCTCTGCTAATCCTGTTACCAGTGGCTGCTGCCA
GTGGCGATAAGTCGTGTCTTACCGGGTTGGACTCAAGACGATAGTTACCGGATAAGGCGCAGCGGTCGGG
CTGAACGGGGGGTTCGTGCACACAGCCCAGCTTGGAGCGAACGACCTACACCGAACTGAGATACCTACAG
CGTGAGCTATGAGAAAGCGCCACGCTTCCCGAAGGGAGAAAGGCGGACAGGTATCCGGTAAGCGGCAGGG
TCGGAACAGGAGAGCGCACGAGGGAGCTTCCAGGGGGAAACGCCTGGTATCTTTATAGTCCTGTCGGGTT
TCGCCACCTCTGACTTGAGCGTCGATTTTTGTGATGCTCGTCAGGGGGGCGGAGCCTATGGAAAAACGCC
AGCAACGCGGCCTTTTTACGGTTCCTGGCCTTTTGCTGGCCTTTTGCTCACATGTTCTTTCCTGCGTTAT
CCCCTGATTCTGTGGATAACCGTATTACCGCCTTTGAGTGAGCTGATACCGCTCGCCGCAGCCGAACGAC
CGAGCGCAGCGAGTCAGTGAGCGAGGAAGCGGAAGAGCGCCTGATGCGGTATTTTCTCCTTACGCATCTG
TGCGGTATTTCACACCGCATATGGTGCACTCTCAGTACAATCTGCTCTGATGCCGCATAGTTAAGCCAGT
ATACACTCCGCTATCGCTACGTGACTGGGTCATGGCTGCGCCCCGACACCCGCCAACACCCGCTGACGCG
CCCTGACGGGCTTGTCTGCTCCCGGCATCCGCTTACAGACAAGCTGTGACCGTCTCCGGGAGCTGCATGT
GTCAGAGGTTTTCACCGTCATCACCGAAACGCGCGAGGCAGGGTGCCTTGATGTGGGCGCCGGCGGTCGA
GTGGCGACGGCGCGGCTTGTCCGCGCCCTGGTAGATTGCCTGGCCGTAGGCCAGCCATTTTTGAGCGGCC
AGCGGCCGCGATAGGCCGACGCGAAGCGGCGGGGCGTAGGGAGCGCAGCGACCGAAGGGTAGGCGCTTTT
TGCAGCTCTTCGGCTGTGCGCTGGCCAGACAGTTATGCACAGGCCAGGCGGGTTTTAAGAGTTTTAATAA
GTTTTAAAGAGTTTTAGGCGGAAAAATCGCCTTTTTTCTCTTTTATATCAGTCACTTACATGTGTGACCG
GTTCCCAATGTACGGCTTTGGGTTCCCAATGTACGGGTTCCGGTTCCCAATGTACGGCTTTGGGTTCCCA
ATGTACGTGCTATCCACAGGAAAGAGACCTTTTCGACCTTTTTCCCCTGCTAGGGCAATTTGCCCTAGCA
TCTGCTCCGTACATTAGGAACCGGCGGATGCTTCGCCCTCGATCAGGTTGCGGTAGCGCATGACTAGGAT
CGGGCCAGCCTGCCCCGCCTCCTCCTTCAAATCGTACTCCGGCAGGTCATTTGACCCGATCAGCTTGCGC
ACGGTGAAACAGAACTTCTTGAACTCTCCGGCGCTGCCACTGCGTTCGTAGATCGTCTTGAACAACCATC
TGGCTTCTGCCTTGCCTGCGGCGCGGCGTGCCAGGCGGTAGAGAAAACGGCCGATGCCGGGATCGATCAA
AAAGTAATCGGGGTGAACCGTCAGCACGTCCGGGTTCTTGCCTTCTGTGATCTCGCGGTACATCCAATCA
GCTAGCTCGATCTCGATGTACTCCGGCCGCCCGGTTTCGCTCTTTACGATCTTGTAGCGGCTAATCAAGG
CTTCACCCTCGGATACCGTCACCAGGCGGCCGTTCTTGGCCTTCTTCGTACGCTGCATGGCAACGTGCGT
GGTGTTTAACCGAATGCAGGTTTCTACCAGGTCGTCTTTCTGCTTTCCGCCATCGGCTCGCCGGCAGAAC
TTGAGTACGTCCGCAACGTGTGGACGGAACACGCGGCCGGGCTTGTCTCCCTTCCCTTCCCGGTATCGGT
TCATGGATTCGGTTAGATGGGAAACCGCCATCAGTACCAGGTCGTAATCCCACACACTGGCCATGCCGGC
CGGCCCTGCGGAAACCTCTACGTGCCCGTCTGGAAGCTCGTAGCGGATCACCTCGCCAGCTCGTCGGTCA
CGCTTCGACAGACGGAAAACGGCCACGTCCATGATGCTGCGACTATCGCGGGTGCCCACGTCATAGAGCA
TCGGAACGAAAAAATCTGGTTGCTCGTCGCCCTTGGGCGGCTTCCTAATCGACGGCGCACCGGCTGCCGG
CGGTTGCCGGGATTCTTTGCGGATTCGATCAGCGGCCGCTTGCCACGATTCACCGGGGCGTGCTTCTGCC
TCGATGCGTTGCCGCTGGGCGGCCTGCGCGGCCTTCAACTTCTCCACCAGGTCATCACCCAGCGCCGCGC
CGATTTGTACCGGGCCGGATGGTTTGCGACCGCTCACGCCGATTCCTCGGGCTTGGGGGTTCCAGTGCCA
TTGCAGGGCCGGCAGGCAACCCAGCCGCTTACGCCTGGCCAACCGCCCGTTCCTCCACACATGGGGCATT
CCACGGCGTCGGTGCCTGGTTGTTCTTGATTTTCCATGCCGCCTCCTTTAGCCGCTAAAATTCATCTACT
CATTTATTCATTTGCTCATTTACTCTGGTAGCTGCGCGATGTATTCAGATAGCAGCTCGGTAATGGTCTT
GCCTTGGCGTACCGCGTACATCTTCAGCTTGGTGTGATCCTCCGCCGGCAACTGAAAGTTGACCCGCTTC
ATGGCTGGCGTGTCTGCCAGGCTGGCCAACGTTGCAGCCTTGCTGCTGCGTGCGCTCGGACGGCCGGCAC
TTAGCGTGTTTGTGCTTTTGCTCATTTTCTCTTTACCTCATTAACTCAAATGAGTTTTGATTTAATTTCA
GCGGCCAGCGCCTGGACCTCGCGGGCAGCGTCGCCCTCGGGTTCTGATTCAAGAACGGTTGTGCCGGCGG
CGGCAGTGCCTGGGTAGCTCACGCGCTGCGTGATACGGGACTCAAGAATGGGCAGCTCGTACCCGGCCAG
CGCCTCGGCAACCTCACCGCCGATGCGCGTGCCTTTGATCGCCCGCGACACGACAAAGGCCGCTTGTAGC
CTTCCATCCGTGACCTCAATGCGCTGCTTAACCAGCTCCACCAGGTCGGCGGTGGCCCATATGTCGTAAG
GGCTTGGCTGCACCGGAATCAGCACGAAGTCGGCTGCCTTGATCGCGGACACAGCCAAGTCCGCCGCCTG
GGGCGCTCCGTCGATCACTACGAAGTCGCGCCGGCCGATGGCCTTCACGTCGCGGTCAATCGTCGGGCGG
TCGATGCCGACAACGGTTAGCGGTTGATCTTCCCGCACGGCCGCCCAATCGCGGGCACTGCCCTGGGGAT
CGGAATCGACTAACAGAACATCGGCCCCGGCGAGTTGCAGGGCGCGGGCTAGATGGGTTGCGATGGTCGT
CTTGCCTGACCCGCCTTTCTGGTTAAGTACAGCGATAACCTTCATGCGTTCCCCTTGCGTATTTGTTTAT
TTACTCATCGCATCATATACGCAGCGACCGCATGACGCAAGCTGTTTTACTCAAATACACATCACCTTTT
TAGACGGCGGCGCTCGGTTTCTTCAGCGGCCAAGCTGGCCGGCCAGGCCGCCAGCTTGGCATCAGACAAA
CCGGCCAGGATTTCATGCAGCCGCACGGTTGAGACGTGCGCGGGCGGCTCGAACACGTACCCGGCCGCGA
TCATCTCCGCCTCGATCTCTTCGGTAATGAAAAACGGTTCGTCCTGGCCGTCCTGGTGCGGTTTCATGCT
TGTTCCTCTTGGCGTTCATTCTCGGCGGCCGCCAGGGCGTCGGCCTCGGTCAATGCGTCCTCACGGAAGG
CACCGCGCCGCCTGGCCTCGGTGGGCGTCACTTCCTCGCTGCGCTCAAGTGCGCGGTACAGGGTCGAGCG
ATGCACGCCAAGCAGTGCAGCCGCCTCTTTCACGGTGCGGCCTTCCTGGTCGATCAGCTCGCGGGCGTGC
GCGATCTGTGCCGGGGTGAGGGTAGGGCGGGGGCCAAACTTCACGCCTCGGGCCTTGGCGGCCTCGCGCC
CGCTCCGGGTGCGGTCGATGATTAGGGAACGCTCGAACTCGGCAATGCCGGCGAACACGGTCAACACCAT
GCGGCCGGCCGGCGTGGTGGTGTCGGCCCACGGCTCTGCCAGGCTACGCAGGCCCGCGCCGGCCTCCTGG
ATGCGCTCGGCAATGTCCAGTAGGTCGCGGGTGCTGCGGGCCAGGCGGTCTAGCCTGGTCACTGTCACAA
CGTCGCCAGGGCGTAGGTGGTCAAGCATCCTGGCCAGCTCCGGGCGGTCGCGCCTGGTGCCGGTGATCTT
CTCGGAAAACAGCTTGGTGCAGCCGGCCGCGTGCAGTTCGGCCCGTTGGTTGGTCAAGTCCTGGTCGTCG
GTGCTGACGCGGGCATAGCCCAGCAGGCCAGCGGCGGCGCTCTTGTTCATGGCGTAATGTCTCCGGTTCT
AGTCGCAAGTATTCTACTTTATGCGACTAAAACACGCGACAAGAAAACGCCAGGAAAAGGGCAGGGCGGC
AGCCTGTCGCGTAACTTAGGACTTGTGCGACATGTCGTTTTCAGAAGACGGCTGCACTGAACGTCAGAAG
CCGACTGCACTATAGCAGCGGAGGGGTTGGATCAAAGTACTTTGATCCCGAGGGGAACCCTGTGGTTGGC
ATGCACATACAAATGGACGAACGGATAAACCTTTTCACGCCCTTTTAAATATCCGATTATTCTAATAAAC
GCTCTTTTCTCTTAGGTTTACCCGCCAATATATCCTGTCAAACACTGATAGTTTAATTCCCGATCTAGTA
ACATAGATGACACCGCGCGCGATAATTTATCCTAGTTTGCGCGCTATATTTTGTTTTCTATCGCGTATTA
AATGTATAATTGCGGGACTCTAATCATAAAAACCCATCTCATAAATAACGTCATGCATTACATGTTAATT
ATTACATGCTTAACGTAATTCAACAGAAATTATATGATAATCATCGCAAGACCGGCAACAGGATTCAATC
TTAAGAAACTTTATTGCCAAATGTTTGAACGATCGGGGAAATTCGAGCTGGTCACCTGTAATTCACACGT
GGTGGTGGTGGTGGTGGCTAGCTTGTTTGCCTCCCTGCTGCGGTTTTTCACCGAAGTTCATGCCAGTCCA
GCGTTTTTGCAGCAGAAAAGCCGCCGACTTCGGTTTGCGGTCGCGAGTGAAGATCCCTTTCTTGTTACCG
CCAACGCGCAATATGCCTTGCGAGGTCGCAAAATCGGCGAAATTCCATACCTGTTCACCGACGACGGCGC
TGACGCGATCAAAGACGCGGTGATACATATCCAGCCATGCACACTGATACTCTTCACTCCACATGTCGGT
GTACATTGAGTGCAGCCCGGCTAACGTATCCACGCCGTATTCGGTGATGATAATCGGCTGATGCAGTTTC
TCCTGCCAGGCCAGAAGTTCTTTTTCCAGTACCTTCTCTGCCGTTTCCAAATCGCCGCTTTGGACATACC
ATCCGTAATAACGGTTCAGGCACAGCACATCAAAGAGATCGCTGATGGTATCGGTGTGAGCGTCGCAGAA
CATTACATTGACGCAGGTGATCGGACGCGTCGGGTCGAGTTTACGCGTTGCTTCCGCCAGTGGCGCGAAA
TATTCCCGTGCACCTTGCGGACGGGTATCCGGTTCGTTGGCAATACTCCACATCACCACGCTTGGGTGGT
TTTTGTCACGCGCTATCAGCTCTTTAATCGCCTGTAAGTGCGCTTGCTGAGTTTCCCCGTTGACTGCCTC
TTCGCTGTACAGTTCTTTCGGCTTGTTGCCCGCTTCGAAACCAATGCCTAAAGAGAGGTTAAAGCCGACA
GCAGCAGTTTCATCAATCACCACGATGCCATGTTCATCTGCCCAGTCGAGCATCTCTTCAGCGTAAGGGT
AATGCGAGGTACGGTAGGAGTTGGCCCCAATCCAGTCCATTAATGCGTGGTCGTGCACCATCAGCACGTT
ATCGAATCCTTTGCCACGCAAGTCCGCATCTTCATGACGACCAAAGCCAGTAAAGTAGAACGGTTTGTGG
TTAATCAGGAACTGTTCGCCCTTCACTGCCACTGACCGGATGCCGACGCGAAGCGGGTAGATATCACACT
CTGTCTGGCTTTTGGCTGTGACGCACAGTTCATAGAGATAACCTTCACCCGGTTGCCAGAGGTGCGGATT
CACCACTTGCAAAGTCCCGCTAGTGCCTTGTCCAGTTGCAACCACCTGTTGATCCGCATCACGCAGTTCA
ACGCTGACATCACCATTGGCCACCACCTGCCAGTCAACAGACGCGTGGTTACAGTCTTGCGCGACATGCG
TCACCACGGTGATATCGTCCACCCAGGTGTTCGGCGTGGTGTAGAGCATTACGCTGCGATGGATTCCGGC
ATAGTTAAAGAAATCATGGAAGTAAGACTGCTTTTTCTTGCCGTTTTCGTCGGTAATCACCATTCCCGGC
GGGATAGTCTGCCAGTTCAGTTCGTTGTTCACACAAACGGTGATACGTACACTTTTCCCGGCAATAACAT
ACGGCGTGACATCGGCTTCAAATGGCGTATAGCCGCCCTGATGCTCCATCACTTCCTGATTATTGACCCA
CACTTTGCCGTAATGAGTGACCGCATCGAAACGCAGCACGATACGCTGGCCTGCCCAACCTTTCGGTATA
AAGACTTCGCGCTGATACCAGACGTTGCCCGCATAATTACGAATATCTGCATCGGCGAACTGATCGTTAA
AACTGCCTGGCACAGCAATTGCCCGGCTTTCTTGTAACGCGCTTTCCCACCAACGCTGATCAATTCCACA
GTTTTCGCGATCCAGACTGAATGCCCACAGGCCGTCGAGTTTTTTGATTTCACGGGTTGGGGTTTCTACA
GGACGGACGAGTCGTCGGTTCTGTAACTATCATCATCATCATAGACACACGAAATAAAGTAATCAGATTA
TCAGTTAAAGCTATGTAATATTTACACCATAACCAATCAATTAAAAAATAGATCAGTTTAAAGAAAGATC
AAAGCTCAAAAAAATAAAAAGAGAAAAGGGTCCTAACCAAGAAAATGAAGGAGAAAAACTAGAAATTTAC
CCTCAGATCTACCATGGTCAAGAGTCCCCCGTGTTCTCTCCAAATGAAATGAACTTCCTTATATAGAGGA
AGGGTCTTGCGAAGGATAGTGGGATTGTGCGTCATCCCTTACGTCAGTGGAGATATCACATCAATCCACT
TGCTTTGAAGACGTGGTTGGAACGTCTTCTTTTTCCACGATGCTCCTCGTGGGTGGGGGTCCATCTTTGG
GACCACTGTCGGCAGAGGCATCTTCAACGATGGCCTTTCCTTTATCGCAATGATGGCATTTGTAGGAGCC
ACCTTCCTTTTCCACTATCTTCACAATAAAGTGACAGATAGCTGGGCAATGGAATCCGAGGAGGTTTCCG
GATATTACCCTTTGTTGAAAAGTCTCAATTGCCCTTTGGTCTTCTGAGACTGTATCTTTGATATTTTTGG
AGTAGACAAGTGTGTCGTGCTCCACCATGTTGACGAAGATTTTCTTCTTGTCATTGAGTCGTAAGAGACT
CTGTATGAACTGTTCGCCAGTCTTTACGGCGAGTTCTGTTAGGTCCTCTATTTGAATCTTTGACTCCATG
AAGCTAAACTGAAGGCGGGAAACGACAATCTGATCCAAGCTCAAGCTGCTCTAGCATTCGCCATTCAGGC
TGCGCAACTGTTGGGAAGGGCGATCGGTGCGGGCCTCTTCGCTATTACGCCAGCTGGCGAAAGGGGGATG
TGCTGCAAGGCGATTAAGTTGGGTAACGCCAGGGTTTTCCCAGTCACGACGTTGTAAAACGACGGCCAGT
GCCAAGCTTGCATGCCTGCAGTTAATTAAGTTTGCAAGCAGCAGATTACCGGATACCTGTCCGCCTTTCT
TAATTAAGTTTGCAAGCAGCAGATTACGCGCAGAAAAAAAGGATCTCAAGGAGATCCTTTGGATCACAAA
AAAAAAGCCCGCTCATTAGGCGGGTTAAATTCCCGGGTACTGCAGCCGATTCATTAATGCAGGTTAACCT
GGCTTATCGAAATTAATACGACTCACTATAGGGAGACCGGCAGATCTGATCCCTACTCCAAAAATGTCAA
AGATACAGTCTCAGAAGACCAAAGGGCTATTGAGACTTTTCAACAAAGGGTAATTTCGGGAAACCTCCTC
GGATTCCATTGCCCAGCTATCTGTCACTTCATCGAAAGGACAGTGGAAAAGGAAGGTGGCTCCTACAAAT
GCCATCATTGCGATAAAGGAAAGGCTATCATTCAAGATGCCTCTGCCGACAGTGGTCCCAAAGATGGACC
CCCACCCACGAGGAGCATCGTGGGAAAAGAAGACGTTCCAACCACGTCTTCAAAGCAAGTGGATTGATGT
GACATCTCCACTGACGTAAGGGATGACGCACAATCCCACCCCTACTCCAAAAATGTCAAAGATACTGTCT
CAGAAGACCAAAGGGCTAT
