>Addgene plasmid #84231 | Osa-pCAMBIA-1301-STTM1430 | depositor partial sequence | sequence record 160780 | Backbone sequence
GATCTGAGGGTAAATTTCTAGTTTTTCTCCTTCATTTTCTTGGTTAGGACCCTTTTCTCTTTTTATTTTT
TTGAGCTTTGATCTTTCTTTAAACTGATCTATTTTTTAATTGATTGGTTATGGTGTAAATATTACATAGC
TTTAACTGATAATCTGATTACTTTATTTCGTGTGTCTATGATGATGATGATAGTTACAGAACCGACGACT
CGTCCGTCCTGTAGAAACCCCAACCCGTGAAATCAAAAAACTCGACGGCCTGTGGGCATTCAGTCTGGAT
CGCGAAAACTGTGGAATTGATCAGCGTTGGTGGGAAAGCGCGTTACAAGAAAGCCGGGCAATTGCTGTGC
CAGGCAGTTTTAACGATCAGTTCGCCGATGCAGATATTCGTAATTATGCGGGCAACGTCTGGTATCAGCG
CGAAGTCTTTATACCGAAAGGTTGGGCAGGCCAGCGTATCGTGCTGCGTTTCGATGCGGTCACTCATTAC
GGCAAAGTGTGGGTCAATAATCAGGAAGTGATGGAGCATCAGGGCGGCTATACGCCATTTGAAGCCGATG
TCACGCCGTATGTTATTGCCGGGAAAAGTGTACGTATCACCGTTTGTGTGAACAACGAACTGAACTGGCA
GACTATCCCGCCGGGAATGGTGATTACCGACGAAAACGGCAAGAAAAAGCAGTCTTACTTCCATGATTTC
TTTAACTATGCCGGAATCCATCGCAGCGTAATGCTCTACACCACGCCGAACACCTGGGTGGACGATATCA
CCGTGGTGACGCATGTCGCGCAAGACTGTAACCACGCGTCTGTTGACTGGCAGGTGGTGGCCAATGGTGA
TGTCAGCGTTGAACTGCGTGATGCGGATCAACAGGTGGTTGCAACTGGACAAGGCACTAGCGGGACTTTG
CAAGTGGTGAATCCGCACCTCTGGCAACCGGGTGAAGGTTATCTCTATGAACTCGAAGTCACAGCCAAAA
GCCAGACAGAGTCTGATATCTACCCGCTTCGCGTCGGCATCCGGTCAGTGGCAGTGAAGGGCCAACAGTT
CCTGATTAACCACAAACCGTTCTACTTTACTGGCTTTGGTCGTCATGAAGATGCGGACTTACGTGGCAAA
GGATTCGATAACGTGCTGATGGTGCACGACCACGCATTAATGGACTGGATTGGGGCCAACTCCTACCGTA
CCTCGCATTACCCTTACGCTGAAGAGATGCTCGACTGGGCAGATGAACATGGCATCGTGGTGATTGATGA
AACTGCTGCTGTCGGCTTTCAGCTGTCTTTAGGCATTGGTTTCGAAGCGGGCAACAAGCCGAAAGAACTG
TACAGCGAAGAGGCAGTCAACGGGGAAACTCAGCAAGCGCACTTACAGGCGATTAAAGAGCTGATAGCGC
GTGACAAAAACCACCCAAGCGTGGTGATGTGGAGTATTGCCAACGAACCGGATACCCGTCCGCAAGGTGC
ACGGGAATATTTCGCGCCACTGGCGGAAGCAACGCGTAAACTCGACCCGACGCGTCCGATCACCTGCGTC
AATGTAATGTTCTGCGACGCTCACACCGATACCATCAGCGATCTCTTTGATGTGCTGTGCCTGAACCGTT
ATTACGGATGGTATGTCCAAAGCGGCGATTTGGAAACGGCAGAGAAGGTACTGGAAAAAGAACTTCTGGC
CTGGCAGGAGAAACTGCATCAGCCGATTATCATCACCGAATACGGCGTGGATACGTTAGCCGGGCTGCAC
TCAATGTACACCGACATGTGGAGTGAAGAGTATCAGTGTGCATGGCTGGATATGTATCACCGCGTCTTTG
ATCGCGTCAGCGCCGTCGTCGGTGAACAGGTATGGAATTTCGCCGATTTTGCGACCTCGCAAGGCATATT
GCGCGTTGGCGGTAACAAGAAAGGGATCTTCACTCGCGACCGCAAACCGAAGTCGGCGGCTTTTCTGCTG
CAAAAACGCTGGACTGGCATGAACTTCGGTGAAAAACCGCAGCAGGGAGGCAAACAAGCTAGCCACCACC
ACCACCACCACGTGTGAATTACAGGTGACCAGCTCGAATTTCCCCGATCGTTCAAACATTTGGCAATAAA
GTTTCTTAAGATTGAATCCTGTTGCCGGTCTTGCGATGATTATCATATAATTTCTGTTGAATTACGTTAA
GCATGTAATAATTAACATGTAATGCATGACGTTATTTATGAGATGGGTTTTTATGATTAGAGTCCCGCAA
TTATACATTTAATACGCGATAGAAAACAAAATATAGCGCGCAAACTAGGATAAATTATCGCGCGCGGTGT
CATCTATGTTACTAGATCGGGAATTAAACTATCAGTGTTTGACAGGATATATTGGCGGGTAAACCTAAGA
GAAAAGAGCGTTTATTAGAATAACGGATATTTAAAAGGGCGTGAAAAGGTTTATCCGTTCGTCCATTTGT
ATGTGCATGCCAACCACAGGGTTCCCCTCGGGATCAAAGTACTTTGATCCAACCCCTCCGCTGCTATAGT
GCAGTCGGCTTCTGACGTTCAGTGCAGCCGTCTTCTGAAAACGACATGTCGCACAAGTCCTAAGTTACGC
GACAGGCTGCCGCCCTGCCCTTTTCCTGGCGTTTTCTTGTCGCGTGTTTTAGTCGCATAAAGTAGAATAC
TTGCGACTAGAACCGGAGACATTACGCCATGAACAAGAGCGCCGCCGCTGGCCTGCTGGGCTATGCCCGC
GTCAGCACCGACGACCAGGACTTGACCAACCAACGGGCCGAACTGCACGCGGCCGGCTGCACCAAGCTGT
TTTCCGAGAAGATCACCGGCACCAGGCGCGACCGCCCGGAGCTGGCCAGGATGCTTGACCACCTACGCCC
TGGCGACGTTGTGACAGTGACCAGGCTAGACCGCCTGGCCCGCAGCACCCGCGACCTACTGGACATTGCC
GAGCGCATCCAGGAGGCCGGCGCGGGCCTGCGTAGCCTGGCAGAGCCGTGGGCCGACACCACCACGCCGG
CCGGCCGCATGGTGTTGACCGTGTTCGCCGGCATTGCCGAGTTCGAGCGTTCCCTAATCATCGACCGCAC
CCGGAGCGGGCGCGAGGCCGCCAAGGCCCGAGGCGTGAAGTTTGGCCCCCGCCCTACCCTCACCCCGGCA
CAGATCGCGCACGCCCGCGAGCTGATCGACCAGGAAGGCCGCACCGTGAAAGAGGCGGCTGCACTGCTTG
GCGTGCATCGCTCGACCCTGTACCGCGCACTTGAGCGCAGCGAGGAAGTGACGCCCACCGAGGCCAGGCG
GCGCGGTGCCTTCCGTGAGGACGCATTGACCGAGGCCGACGCCCTGGCGGCCGCCGAGAATGAACGCCAA
GAGGAACAAGCATGAAACCGCACCAGGACGGCCAGGACGAACCGTTTTTCATTACCGAAGAGATCGAGGC
GGAGATGATCGCGGCCGGGTACGTGTTCGAGCCGCCCGCGCACGTCTCAACCGTGCGGCTGCATGAAATC
CTGGCCGGTTTGTCTGATGCCAAGCTGGCGGCCTGGCCGGCCAGCTTGGCCGCTGAAGAAACCGAGCGCC
GCCGTCTAAAAAGGTGATGTGTATTTGAGTAAAACAGCTTGCGTCATGCGGTCGCTGCGTATATGATGCG
ATGAGTAAATAAACAAATACGCAAGGGGAACGCATGAAGGTTATCGCTGTACTTAACCAGAAAGGCGGGT
CAGGCAAGACGACCATCGCAACCCATCTAGCCCGCGCCCTGCAACTCGCCGGGGCCGATGTTCTGTTAGT
CGATTCCGATCCCCAGGGCAGTGCCCGCGATTGGGCGGCCGTGCGGGAAGATCAACCGCTAACCGTTGTC
GGCATCGACCGCCCGACGATTGACCGCGACGTGAAGGCCATCGGCCGGCGCGACTTCGTAGTGATCGACG
GAGCGCCCCAGGCGGCGGACTTGGCTGTGTCCGCGATCAAGGCAGCCGACTTCGTGCTGATTCCGGTGCA
GCCAAGCCCTTACGACATATGGGCCACCGCCGACCTGGTGGAGCTGGTTAAGCAGCGCATTGAGGTCACG
GATGGAAGGCTACAAGCGGCCTTTGTCGTGTCGCGGGCGATCAAAGGCACGCGCATCGGCGGTGAGGTTG
CCGAGGCGCTGGCCGGGTACGAGCTGCCCATTCTTGAGTCCCGTATCACGCAGCGCGTGAGCTACCCAGG
CACTGCCGCCGCCGGCACAACCGTTCTTGAATCAGAACCCGAGGGCGACGCTGCCCGCGAGGTCCAGGCG
CTGGCCGCTGAAATTAAATCAAAACTCATTTGAGTTAATGAGGTAAAGAGAAAATGAGCAAAAGCACAAA
CACGCTAAGTGCCGGCCGTCCGAGCGCACGCAGCAGCAAGGCTGCAACGTTGGCCAGCCTGGCAGACACG
CCAGCCATGAAGCGGGTCAACTTTCAGTTGCCGGCGGAGGATCACACCAAGCTGAAGATGTACGCGGTAC
GCCAAGGCAAGACCATTACCGAGCTGCTATCTGAATACATCGCGCAGCTACCAGAGTAAATGAGCAAATG
AATAAATGAGTAGATGAATTTTAGCGGCTAAAGGAGGCGGCATGGAAAATCAAGAACAACCAGGCACCGA
CGCCGTGGAATGCCCCATGTGTGGAGGAACGGGCGGTTGGCCAGGCGTAAGCGGCTGGGTTGTCTGCCGG
CCCTGCAATGGCACTGGAACCCCCAAGCCCGAGGAATCGGCGTGAGCGGTCGCAAACCATCCGGCCCGGT
ACAAATCGGCGCGGCGCTGGGTGATGACCTGGTGGAGAAGTTGAAGGCCGCGCAGGCCGCCCAGCGGCAA
CGCATCGAGGCAGAAGCACGCCCCGGTGAATCGTGGCAAGCGGCCGCTGATCGAATCCGCAAAGAATCCC
GGCAACCGCCGGCAGCCGGTGCGCCGTCGATTAGGAAGCCGCCCAAGGGCGACGAGCAACCAGATTTTTT
CGTTCCGATGCTCTATGACGTGGGCACCCGCGATAGTCGCAGCATCATGGACGTGGCCGTTTTCCGTCTG
TCGAAGCGTGACCGACGAGCTGGCGAGGTGATCCGCTACGAGCTTCCAGACGGGCACGTAGAGGTTTCCG
CAGGGCCGGCCGGCATGGCCAGTGTGTGGGATTACGACCTGGTACTGATGGCGGTTTCCCATCTAACCGA
ATCCATGAACCGATACCGGGAAGGGAAGGGAGACAAGCCCGGCCGCGTGTTCCGTCCACACGTTGCGGAC
GTACTCAAGTTCTGCCGGCGAGCCGATGGCGGAAAGCAGAAAGACGACCTGGTAGAAACCTGCATTCGGT
TAAACACCACGCACGTTGCCATGCAGCGTACGAAGAAGGCCAAGAACGGCCGCCTGGTGACGGTATCCGA
GGGTGAAGCCTTGATTAGCCGCTACAAGATCGTAAAGAGCGAAACCGGGCGGCCGGAGTACATCGAGATC
GAGCTAGCTGATTGGATGTACCGCGAGATCACAGAAGGCAAGAACCCGGACGTGCTGACGGTTCACCCCG
ATTACTTTTTGATCGATCCCGGCATCGGCCGTTTTCTCTACCGCCTGGCACGCCGCGCCGCAGGCAAGGC
AGAAGCCAGATGGTTGTTCAAGACGATCTACGAACGCAGTGGCAGCGCCGGAGAGTTCAAGAAGTTCTGT
TTCACCGTGCGCAAGCTGATCGGGTCAAATGACCTGCCGGAGTACGATTTGAAGGAGGAGGCGGGGCAGG
CTGGCCCGATCCTAGTCATGCGCTACCGCAACCTGATCGAGGGCGAAGCATCCGCCGGTTCCTAATGTAC
GGAGCAGATGCTAGGGCAAATTGCCCTAGCAGGGGAAAAAGGTCGAAAAGGTCTCTTTCCTGTGGATAGC
ACGTACATTGGGAACCCAAAGCCGTACATTGGGAACCGGAACCCGTACATTGGGAACCCAAAGCCGTACA
TTGGGAACCGGTCACACATGTAAGTGACTGATATAAAAGAGAAAAAAGGCGATTTTTCCGCCTAAAACTC
TTTAAAACTTATTAAAACTCTTAAAACCCGCCTGGCCTGTGCATAACTGTCTGGCCAGCGCACAGCCGAA
GAGCTGCAAAAAGCGCCTACCCTTCGGTCGCTGCGCTCCCTACGCCCCGCCGCTTCGCGTCGGCCTATCG
CGGCCGCTGGCCGCTCAAAAATGGCTGGCCTACGGCCAGGCAATCTACCAGGGCGCGGACAAGCCGCGCC
GTCGCCACTCGACCGCCGGCGCCCACATCAAGGCACCCTGCCTCGCGCGTTTCGGTGATGACGGTGAAAA
CCTCTGACACATGCAGCTCCCGGAGACGGTCACAGCTTGTCTGTAAGCGGATGCCGGGAGCAGACAAGCC
CGTCAGGGCGCGTCAGCGGGTGTTGGCGGGTGTCGGGGCGCAGCCATGACCCAGTCACGTAGCGATAGCG
GAGTGTATACTGGCTTAACTATGCGGCATCAGAGCAGATTGTACTGAGAGTGCACCATATGCGGTGTGAA
ATACCGCACAGATGCGTAAGGAGAAAATACCGCATCAGGCGCTCTTCCGCTTCCTCGCTCACTGACTCGC
TGCGCTCGGTCGTTCGGCTGCGGCGAGCGGTATCAGCTCACTCAAAGGCGGTAATACGGTTATCCACAGA
ATCAGGGGATAACGCAGGAAAGAACATGTGAGCAAAAGGCCAGCAAAAGGCCAGGAACCGTAAAAAGGCC
GCGTTGCTGGCGTTTTTCCATAGGCTCCGCCCCCCTGACGAGCATCACAAAAATCGACGCTCAAGTCAGA
GGTGGCGAAACCCGACAGGACTATAAAGATACCAGGCGTTTCCCCCTGGAAGCTCCCTCGTGCGCTCTCC
TGTTCCGACCCTGCCGCTTACCGGATACCTGTCCGCCTTTCTCCCTTCGGGAAGCGTGGCGCTTTCTCAT
AGCTCACGCTGTAGGTATCTCAGTTCGGTGTAGGTCGTTCGCTCCAAGCTGGGCTGTGTGCACGAACCCC
CCGTTCAGCCCGACCGCTGCGCCTTATCCGGTAACTATCGTCTTGAGTCCAACCCGGTAAGACACGACTT
ATCGCCACTGGCAGCAGCCACTGGTAACAGGATTAGCAGAGCGAGGTATGTAGGCGGTGCTACAGAGTTC
TTGAAGTGGTGGCCTAACTACGGCTACACTAGAAGGACAGTATTTGGTATCTGCGCTCTGCTGAAGCCAG
TTACCTTCGGAAAAAGAGTTGGTAGCTCTTGATCCGGCAAACAAACCACCGCTGGTAGCGGTGGTTTTTT
TGTTTGCAAGCAGCAGATTACGCGCAGAAAAAAAGGATCTCAAGAAGATCCTTTGATCTTTTCTACGGGG
TCTGACGCTCAGTGGAACGAAAACTCACGTTAAGGGATTTTGGTCATGCATTCTAGGTACTAAAACAATT
CATCCAGTAAAATATAATATTTTATTTTCTCCCAATCAGGCTTGATCCCCAGTAAGTCAAAAAATAGCTC
GACATACTGTTCTTCCCCGATATCCTCCCTGATCGACCGGACGCAGAAGGCAATGTCATACCACTTGTCC
GCCCTGCCGCTTCTCCCAAGATCAATAAAGCCACTTACTTTGCCATCTTTCACAAAGATGTTGCTGTCTC
CCAGGTCGCCGTGGGAAAAGACAAGTTCCTCTTCGGGCTTTTCCGTCTTTAAAAAATCATACAGCTCGCG
CGGATCTTTAAATGGAGTGTCTTCTTCCCAGTTTTCGCAATCCACATCGGCCAGATCGTTATTCAGTAAG
TAATCCAATTCGGCTAAGCGGCTGTCTAAGCTATTCGTATAGGGACAATCCGATATGTCGATGGAGTGAA
AGAGCCTGATGCACTCCGCATACAGCTCGATAATCTTTTCAGGGCTTTGTTCATCTTCATACTCTTCCGA
GCAAAGGACGCCATCGGCCTCACTCATGAGCAGATTGCTCCAGCCATCATGCCGTTCAAAGTGCAGGACC
TTTGGAACAGGCAGCTTTCCTTCCAGCCATAGCATCATGTCCTTTTCCCGTTCCACATCATAGGTGGTCC
CTTTATACCGGCTGTCCGTCATTTTTAAATATAGGTTTTCATTTTCTCCCACCAGCTTATATACCTTAGC
AGGAGACATTCCTTCCGTATCTTTTACGCAGCGGTATTTTTCGATCAGTTTTTTCAATTCCGGTGATATT
CTCATTTTAGCCATTTATTATTTCCTTCCTCTTTTCTACAGTATTTAAAGATACCCCAAGAAGCTAATTA
TAACAAGACGAACTCCAATTCACTGTTCCTTGCATTCTAAAACCTTAAATACCAGAAAACAGCTTTTTCA
AAGTTGTTTTCAAAGTTGGCGTATAACATAGTATCGACGGAGCCGATTTTGAAACCGCGGTGATCACAGG
CAGCAACGCTCTGTCATCGTTACAATCAACATGCTACCCTCCGCGAGATCATCCGTGTTTCAAACCCGGC
AGCTTAGTTGCCGTTCTTCCGAATAGCATCGGTAACATGAGCAAAGTCTGCCGCCTTACAACGGCTCTCC
CGCTGACGCCGTCCCGGACTGATGGGCTGCCTGTATCGAGTGGTGATTTTGTGCCGAGCTGCCGGTCGGG
GAGCTGTTGGCTGGCTGGTGGCAGGATATATTGTGGTGTAAACAAATTGACGCTTAGACAACTTAATAAC
ACATTGCGGACGTTTTTAATGTACTGAATTAACGCCGAATTAATTCGGGGGATCTGGATTTTAGTACTGG
ATTTTGGTTTTAGGAATTAGAAATTTTATTGATAGAAGTATTTTACAAATACAAATACATACTAAGGGTT
TCTTATATGCTCAACACATGAGCGAAACCCTATAGGAACCCTAATTCCCTTATCTGGGAACTACTCACAC
ATTATTATGGAGAAACTCGAGCTTGTCGATCGACAGATCCGGTCGGCATCTACTCTATTTCTTTGCCCTC
GGACGAGTGCTGGGGCGTCGGTTTCCACTATCGGCGAGTACTTCTACACAGCCATCGGTCCAGACGGCCG
CGCTTCTGCGGGCGATTTGTGTACGCCCGACAGTCCCGGCTCCGGATCGGACGATTGCGTCGCATCGACC
CTGCGCCCAAGCTGCATCATCGAAATTGCCGTCAACCAAGCTCTGATAGAGTTGGTCAAGACCAATGCGG
AGCATATACGCCCGGAGTCGTGGCGATCCTGCAAGCTCCGGATGCCTCCGCTCGAAGTAGCGCGTCTGCT
GCTCCATACAAGCCAACCACGGCCTCCAGAAGAAGATGTTGGCGACCTCGTATTGGGAATCCCCGAACAT
CGCCTCGCTCCAGTCAATGACCGCTGTTATGCGGCCATTGTCCGTCAGGACATTGTTGGAGCCGAAATCC
GCGTGCACGAGGTGCCGGACTTCGGGGCAGTCCTCGGCCCAAAGCATCAGCTCATCGAGAGCCTGCGCGA
CGGACGCACTGACGGTGTCGTCCATCACAGTTTGCCAGTGATACACATGGGGATCAGCAATCGCGCATAT
GAAATCACGCCATGTAGTGTATTGACCGATTCCTTGCGGTCCGAATGGGCCGAACCCGCTCGTCTGGCTA
AGATCGGCCGCAGCGATCGCATCCATAGCCTCCGCGACCGGTTGTAGAACAGCGGGCAGTTCGGTTTCAG
GCAGGTCTTGCAACGTGACACCCTGTGCACGGCGGGAGATGCAATAGGTCAGGCTCTCGCTAAACTCCCC
AATGTCAAGCACTTCCGGAATCGGGAGCGCGGCCGATGCAAAGTGCCGATAAACATAACGATCTTTGTAG
AAACCATCGGCGCAGCTATTTACCCGCAGGACATATCCACGCCCTCCTACATCGAAGCTGAAAGCACGAG
ATTCTTCGCCCTCCGAGAGCTGCATCAGGTCGGAGACGCTGTCGAACTTTTCGATCAGAAACTTCTCGAC
AGACGTCGCGGTGAGTTCAGGCTTTTTCATATCTCATTGCCCCCCGGGATCTGCGAAAGCTCGAGAGAGA
TAGATTTGTAGAGAGAGACTGGTGATTTCAGCGTGTCCTCTCCAAATGAAATGAACTTCCTTATATAGAG
GAAGGTCTTGCGAAGGATAGTGGGATTGTGCGTCATCCCTTACGTCAGTGGAGATATCACATCAATCCAC
TTGCTTTGAAGACGTGGTTGGAACGTCTTCTTTTTCCACGATGCTCCTCGTGGGTGGGGGTCCATCTTTG
GGACCACTGTCGGCAGAGGCATCTTGAACGATAGCCTTTCCTTTATCGCAATGATGGCATTTGTAGGTGC
CACCTTCCTTTTCTACTGTCCTTTTGATGAAGTGACAGATAGCTGGGCAATGGAATCCGAGGAGGTTTCC
CGATATTACCCTTTGTTGAAAAGTCTCAATAGCCCTTTGGTCTTCTGAGACTGTATCTTTGATATTCTTG
GAGTAGACGAGAGTGTCGTGCTCCACCATGTTATCACATCAATCCACTTGCTTTGAAGACGTGGTTGGAA
CGTCTTCTTTTTCCACGATGCTCCTCGTGGGTGGGGGTCCATCTTTGGGACCACTGTCGGCAGAGGCATC
TTGAACGATAGCCTTTCCTTTATCGCAATGATGGCATTTGTAGGTGCCACCTTCCTTTTCTACTGTCCTT
TTGATGAAGTGACAGATAGCTGGGCAATGGAATCCGAGGAGGTTTCCCGATATTACCCTTTGTTGAAAAG
TCTCAATAGCCCTTTGGTCTTCTGAGACTGTATCTTTGATATTCTTGGAGTAGACGAGAGTGTCGTGCTC
CACCATGTTGGCAAGCTGCTCTAGCCAATACGCAAACCGCCTCTCCCCGCGCGTTGGCCGATTCATTAAT
GCAGCTGGCACGACAGGTTTCCCGACTGGAAAGCGGGCAGTGAGCGCAACGCAATTAATGTGAGTTAGCT
CACTCATTAGGCACCCCAGGCTTTACACTTTATGCTTCCGGCTCGTATGTTGTGTGGAATTGTGAGCGGA
TAACAATTTCACACAGGAAACAGCTATGACCATGATTACGAATTCGAGCTCGGTACCCGGGGATCCTCTA
GAGTCGACCTGCAGGCATGCAAGCTTGGCACTGGCCGTCGTTTTACAACGTCGTGACTGGGAAAACCCTG
GCGTTACCCAACTTAATCGCCTTGCAGCACATCCCCCTTTCGCCAGCTGGCGTAATAGCGAAGAGGCCCG
CACCGATCGCCCTTCCCAACAGTTGCGCAGCCTGAATGGCGAATGCTAGAGCAGCTTGAGCTTGGATCAG
ATTGTCGTTTCCCGCCTTCAGTTTAGCTTCATGGAGTCAAAGATTCAAATAGAGGACCTAACAGAACTCG
CCGTAAAGACTGGCGAACAGTTCATACAGAGTCTCTTACGACTCAATGACAAGAAGAAAATCTTCGTCAA
CATGGTGGAGCACGACACACTTGTCTACTCCAAAAATATCAAAGATACAGTCTCAGAAGACCAAAGGGCA
ATTGAGACTTTTCAACAAAGGGTAATATCCGGAAACCTCCTCGGATTCCATTGCCCAGCTATCTGTCACT
TTATTGTGAAGATAGTGGAAAAGGAAGGTGGCTCCTACAAATGCCATCATTGCGATAAAGGAAAGGCCAT
CGTTGAAGATGCCTCTGCCGACAGTGGTCCCAAAGATGGACCCCCACCCACGAGGAGCATCGTGGAAAAA
GAAGACGTTCCAACCACGTCTTCAAAGCAAGTGGATTGATGTGATATCTCCACTGACGTAAGGGATGACG
CACAATCCCACTATCCTTCGCAAGACCCTTCCTCTATATAAGGAAGTTCATTTCATTTGGAGAGAACACG
GGGGACTCTTGACCATGGTA
