>Addgene plasmid #84231 | Osa-pCAMBIA-1301-STTM1430 | depositor partial sequence | sequence record 174513 | STTM1430
CATTTGGAGAGGACAGCCCAAGCTTCTTAGCCAGGACTAAGGCTCACCAGTTGTTGTTGTTATGGTCTAA
TTTAAATATGGTCTAAAGAAGAAGAATCTTAGCCAGGACTAAGGCTCACCAGAATTCGGTACGCTGAAAT
CACCAG
